>Addgene plasmid #115806 | ptcALPS gag-gfp Blasti | addgene full sequence | sequence record 232362 | Addgene NGS Result
AATCTGCTTAGGGTTAGGCGTTTTGCGCTGCTTCGCGATGTACGGGCCAGATATACGCGCTGTGGAATGT
GTGTCAGTTAGGGTGTGGAAAGTCCCCAGGCTCCCCAGCAGGCAGAAGTATGCAAAGCATGCATCTCAAT
TAGTCAGCAACCAGGTGTGGAAAGTCCCCAGGCTCCCCAGCAGGCAGAAGTATGCAAAGCATGCATCTCA
ATTAGTCAGCAACCATAGTCCCGCCCCTAACTCCGCCCATCCCGCCCCTAACTCCGCCCAGTTCCGCCCA
TTCTCCGCCCCATGGCTGACTAATTTTTTTTATTTATGCAGAGGCCGAGGCCGCCTCTGCCTCTGAGCTA
TTCCAGAAGTAGTGAGGAGGCTTTTTTGGAGGCCTAGGCTTTTGCAAAAAGCTCGCGTTGACATTGATTA
TTGACTAGTTATTAATAGTAATCAATTACGGGGTCATTAGTTCATAGCCCATATATGGAGTTCCGCGTTA
CATAACTTACGGTAAATGGCCCGCCTGGCTGACCGCCCAACGACCCCCGCCCATTGACGTCAATAATGAC
GTATGTTCCCATAGTAACGCCAATAGGGACTTTCCATTGACGTCAATGGGTGGAGTATTTACGGTAAACT
GCCCACTTGGCAGTACATCAAGTGTATCATATGCCAAGTACGCCCCCTATTGACGTCAATGACGGTAAAT
GGCCCGCCTGGCATTATGCCCAGTACATGACCTTATGGGACTTTCCTACTTGGCAGTACATCTACGTATT
AGTCATCGCTATTACCATGGTGATGCGGTTTTGGCAGTACATCAATGGGCGTGGATAGCGGTTTGACTCA
CGGGGATTTCCAAGTCTCCACCCCATTGACGTCAATGGGAGTTTGTTTTGGCACCAAAATCAACGGGACT
TTCCAAAATGTCGTAACAACTCCGCCCCATTGACGCAAATGGGCGGTAGGCGTGTACGGTGGGAGGTCTA
TATAAGCAGCGCGTTTTGCCTGTACTGGGTCTCTCTGGTTAGACCAGATCTGAGCCTGGGAGCTCTCTGG
CTAACTAGGGAACCCACTGCTTAAGCCTCAATAAAGCTTGCCTTGAGTGCTTCAAGTAGTGTGTGCCCGT
CTGTTGTGTGACTCTGGTAACTAGAGATCCCTCAGACCCTTTTAGTCAGTGTGGAAAATCTCTAGCAGTG
GCGCCCGAACAGGGACTTGAAAGCGAAAGGGAAACCAGAGGAGCTCTCTCGACGCAGGACTCGGCTTGCT
GAAGCGCGCACGGCAAGAGGCGAGGGGCGGCGACTGGTGAGTACGCCAAAAATTTTGACTAGCGGAGGCT
AGAAGGAGAGAGATGGGTGCGAGAGCGTCAGTATTAAGCGGGGGAGAATTAGATCGCGATGGGAAAAAAT
TCGGTTAAGGCCAGGGGGAAAGAAAAAATATAAATTAAAACATATAGTATGGGCAAGCAGGGAGCTAGAA
CGATTCGCAGTTAATCCTGGCCTGTTAGAAACATCAGAAGGCTGTAGACAAATACTGGGACAGCTACAAC
CATCCCTTCAGACAGGATCAGAAGAACTTAGATCATTATATAATACAGTAGCAACCCTCTATTGTGTGCA
TCAAAGGATAGAGATAAAAGACACCAAGGAAGCTTTAGACAAGATAGAGGAAGAGCAAAACAAAAGTAAG
ACCACCGCACAGCAAGCGGCCGGCCGCTGATCTTCAGACCTGGAGGAGGAGATATGAGGGACAATTGGAG
AAGTGAATTATATAAATATAAAGTAGTAAAAATTGAACCATTAGGAGTAGCACCCACCAAGGCAAAGAGA
AGAGTGGTGCAGAGAGAAAAAAGAGCAGTGGGAATAGGAGCTTTGTTCCTTGGGTTCTTGGGAGCAGCAG
GAAGCACTATGGGCGCAGCGTCAATGACGCTGACGGTACAGGCCAGACAATTATTGTCTGGTATAGTGCA
GCAGCAGAACAATTTGCTGAGGGCTATTGAGGCGCAACAGCATCTGTTGCAACTCACAGTCTGGGGCATC
AAGCAGCTCCAGGCAAGAATCCTGGCTGTGGAAAGATACCTAAAGGATCAACAGCTCCTGGGGATTTGGG
GTTGCTCTGGAAAACTCATTTGCACCACTGCTGTGCCTTGGAATGCTAGTTGGAGTAATAAATCTCTGGA
ACAGATTTGGAATCACACGACCTGGATGGAGTGGGACAGAGAATTAACAATTACACAAGCTTAATACACT
CCTTAATTGAAGAATCGCAAAACCAGCAAGAAAAGAATGAACAAGAATTATTGGAATTAGATAAATGGGC
AAGTTTGTGGAATTGGTTTAACATAACAAATTGGCTGTGGTATATAAAATTATTCATAATGATAGTAGGA
GGCTTGGTAGGTTTAAGAATAGTTTTTGCTGTACTTTCTATAGTGAATAGAGTTAGGCAGGGATATTCAC
CATTATCGTTTCAGACCCACCTCCCAACCCCGAGGGGACCCGACAGGCCCGAAGGAATAGAAGAAGAAGG
TGGAGAGAGAGACAGAGACAGATCCATTCGATTAGTGAACGGATCGGCACTGCGTGCGCCAATTCTGCAG
ACAAATGGCAGTATTCATCCACAATTTTAAAAGAAAAGGGGGGATTGGGGGGTACAGTGCAGGGGAAAGA
ATAGTAGACATAATAGCAACAGACATACAAACTAAAGAATTACAAAAACAAATTACAAAAATTCAAAATT
TTCGGGTTTATTACAGGGACAGCAGAGATCCAGTTTGGTTAATTAAATGAGTCTTCGGACCTCGCGGGGG
CCGCTTAAGCGGTGGTTAGGGTTTGTCTGACGCGGGGGGAGGGGGAAGGAACGAAACACTCTCATTCGGA
GGCGGCTCGGGGTTTGGTCTTGGTGGCCACGGGCACGCAGAAGAGCGCCGCGATCCTCTTAAGCACCCCC
CCGCCCTCCGTGGAGGCGGGGGTTTGGTCGGCGGGTGGTAACTGGCGGGCCGCTGACTCGGGCGGGTCGC
GCGCCCCAGAGTGTGACCTTTTCGGTCTGCTCGCAGACCCCCGGGCGGCGCCGCCGCGGCGGCGACGGGC
TCGCTGGGTCCTAGGCTCCATGGGGACCGTATACGTGGACAGGCTCTGGAGCATCCGCACGACTGCGGTG
ATATTACCGGAGACCTTCTGCGGGACGAGCCGGGTCACGCGGCTGACGCGGAGCGTCCGTTGGGCGACAA
ACACCAGGACGGGGCACAGGTACACTATCTTGTCACCCGGAGGCGCGAGGGACTGCAGGAGCTTCAGGGA
GTGGCGCAGCTGCTTCATCCCCGTGGCCCGTTGCTCGCGTTTGCTGGCGGTGTCCCCGGAAGAAATATAT
TTGCATGTCTTTAGTTCTATGATGACACAAACCCCGCCCAGCGTCTTGTCATTGGCGAATTCGAACACGC
AGATGCAGTCGGGGCGGCGCGGTCCCAGGTCCACTTCGCATATTAAGGTGACGCGTGTGGCCTCGAACAC
CGAGCGACCCTGCAGCGACCCGCTTAATCTAGAGCCGCCATGGCGGCAAGGGCAAGCGTGCTGAGCGGGG
GGGAGCTGGACAAATGGGAGAAAATCCGGCTGAGACCTGGAGGCAAGAAACAGTATAAACTGAAGCACAT
CGTGTGGGCTAGCAGAGAACTGGAGAGGTTCGCAGTCAACCCCGGCCTGCTGGAAACATCCGAGGGATGC
CGACAGATTCTGGGGCAGCTGCAGCCTTCCCTGCAGACTGGATCCGAGGAACTGCGCAGTCTGTACAACA
CAGTGGCCACCCTGTATTGCGTGCATCAGCGGATTGACGTGAAAGATACCAAGGAGGCTCTGGACAAAAT
CGAGGAAGAGCAGAATAAGTCCAAGAAAAAGGCACAGCAGGCGGCCGCAGATACAGGGAACAATAGCCAG
GTGTCCCAGAACTAC
[693 nt withheld, positions 3936-4628]
GCTGAGGCAATGAGCCAGGTCACCAATCCAGCCACAATCATGATTCAGAAGGGCAACTTCCGGAACCAGC
GCAAAACCGTGAAGTGCTTTAACTGTGGCAAAGAGGGGCATATCGCAAAGAATTGCAGGGCCCCTCGGAA
AAAGGGATGCTGGAAATGTGGAAAGGAAGGCCACCAGATGAAGGACTGTACTGAGAGACAGGCTAACTTC
CTGGGCAAAATTTGGCCCTCCCATAAGGGGAGACCCGGGAATTTTCTGCAGAGCCGGCCTGAGCCAACCG
CACCACCCGAAGAGAGTTTCAGGTTTGGCGAAGAGACTACCACACCATCACAGAAACAGGAACCCATCGA
CAAGGAGCTGTATCCTCTGGCAAGTCTGCGAAGCCTGTTTGGAAGCGACCCCTCATCTCAGGGCGGAAGC
GGCGGATCCATGGTCTCAAAGGGGGAAGAGCTGTTTACTGGGGTCGTGCCTATTCTGGTCGAACTGGACG
GGGATGTCAACGGCCACAAGTTTAGTGTGAGCGGAGAGGGAGAAGGCGACGCCACTTACGGAAAGCTGAC
CCTGAAATTCATTTGCACCACAGGCAAGCTGCCAGTGCCCTGGCCTACCCTGGTCACTACCCTGACATAC
GGCGTCCAGTGTTTTAGTAGGTATCCTGACCACATGAAGCAGCATGATTTCTTTAAATCAGCTATGCCAG
AGGGATACGTGCAGGAACGCACCATTTTCTTTAAGGACGATGGCAACTACAAGACTCGAGCAGAGGTGAA
GTTCGAAGGGGACACCCTGGTCAACCGGATCGAGCTGAAGGGAATCGACTTTAAAGAAGATGGAAACATC
CTGGGCCACAAGCTGGAGTACAACTATAATTCTCATAACGTGTACATCATGGCCGATAAGCAGAAAAACG
GGATTAAGGTCAATTTCAAAATCAGACACAACATCGAAGACGGCAGCGTGCAGCTGGCTGATCATTACCA
GCAGAACACACCAATTGGCGACGGGCCAGTGCTGCTGCCAGATAATCACTATCTGAGCACTCAGTCCGCC
CTGTCTAAGGACCCTAACGAGAAACGCGATCATATGGTGCTGCTGGAGTTCGTCACAGCCGCTGGGATCA
CTCTGGGAATGGACGAGCTGTATAAATGAGAATTCTCGACCTTGACTGGCGGCGCGACCTTGAGGCCTGC
GTTCGCCTCAGTTGCCCCCTCTGTGCAATGGGGAGACGCGCCTCATCGCTTGACAACGGCCGAAGAGCCG
CCGCGCTTCCGTCTCCCGCGTGCGCGCGCCATGCTGCCCACCCCCGTTCCGCACTGACCCTCCCCCGTGC
CCCGCGTCCCGTACTGCCGCCCCGCCCCGAGTCCCATGCCGCAGCCACCGCGACGGAGCCCGCAGGCGGG
AACCTGCCTCCGCGCGTTAGCGCGCACGCGCGCCTCATGTGTCGTCCCCATCAGCGCCGGCTTCCGTCTA
TAGGCCAGATGCACTGTCACTCTGGCGAAGTCGCAGACCCGATTGGCCGGGACGGAGGCGCGAGACCGGG
TTGCGGGCGGGGCCGAACGTGGTATAAAAGGGGCGGGAGGCCAGGCTCGTGCCGTTTTGCAGACGCCACC
GCCGAGGAAAACCGTGTACTATTAGCCACGCGTGCCGCCATGGCTAAACCACTGTCCCAGGAAGAATCCA
CACTGATCGAACGAGCAACCGCTACTATCAACTCAATCCCAATCTCCGAAGACTACTCTGTGGCCTCCGC
CGCCCTGAGCAGCGACGGACGAATCTTCACCGGCGTGAACGTCTACCACTTTACCGGCGGCCCCTGCGCT
GAGCTGGTGGTCCTGGGAACTGCAGCCGCTGCAGCCGCTGGAAATCTGACCTGTATCGTGGCTATCGGGA
ACGAAAATAGGGGAATCCTGTCTCCATGCGGCCGGTGTAGACAGGTCCTGCTGGATCTGCATCCCGGGAT
CAAGGCAATTGTGAAAGACTCAGATGGACAGCCCACAGCCGTCGGCATTCGCGAGCTGCTGCCTAGCGGC
TATGTGTGGGAAGGGTGAGCGATCGCTAATCAACCTCTGGATTACAAAATTTGTGAAAGATTGACTGGTA
TTCTTAACTATGTTGCTCCTTTTACGCTATGTGGATACGCTGCTTTAATGCCTTTGTATCATGCTATTGC
TTCCCGTATGGCTTTCATTTTCTCCTCCTTGTATAAATCCTGGTTGCTGTCTCTTTATGAGGAGTTGTGG
CCCGTTGTCAGGCAACGTGGCGTGGTGTGCACTGTGTTTGCTGACGCAACCCCCACTGGTTGGGGCATTG
CCACCACCTGTCAGCTCCTTTCCGGGACTTTCGCTTTCCCCCTCCCTATTGCCACGGCGGAACTCATCGC
CGCCTGCCTTGCCCGCTGCTGGACAGGGGCTCGGCTGTTGGGCACTGACAATTCCGTGGTGTTGTCGGGG
AAGCTGACGTCCTTTCCATGGCTGCTCGCCTGTGTTGCCACCTGGATTCTGCGCGGGACGTCCTTCTGCT
ACGTCCCTTCGGCCCTCAATCCAGCGGACCTTCCTTCCCGCGGCCTGCTGCCGGCTCTGCGGCCTCTTCC
GCGTCTTCGCCTTCGCCCTCAGACGAGTCGGATCTCCCTTTGGGCCGCCTCCCCGCTTAATCGCGTCGAG
ACCTAGAAAAACATGGAGCAATCACAAGTAGCAATACAGCAGCTACCAATGCTGATTGTGCCTGGCTAGA
AGCACAAGAGGAGGAGGAGGTGGGTTTTCCAGTCACACCTCAGGTACCTTTAAGACCAATGACTTACAAG
GCAGCTGTAGATCTTAGCCACTTTTTAAAAGAAAAGGGGGGACTGGAAGGGCTAATTCACTCCCAACGAA
GACAAGATATCCTTGATCTGTGGATCTACCACACACAAGGCTACTTCCCTGATTGGCAGAACTACACACC
AGGGCCAGGGATCAGATATCCACTGACCTTTGGATGGTGCTACAAGCTAGTACCAGTTGAGCAAGAGAAG
GTAGAAGAAGCCAATGAAGGAGAGAACACCCGCTTGTTACACCCTGTGAGCCTGCATGGGATGGATGACC
CGGAGAGAGAAGTATTAGAGTGGAGGTTTGACAGCCGCCTAGCATTTCATCACATGGCCCGAGAGCTGCA
TCCGGACTGTACTGGGTCTCTCTGGTTAGACCAGATCTGAGCCTGGGAGCTCTCTGGCTAACTAGGGAAC
CCACTGCTTAAGCCTCAATAAAGCTTGCCTTGAGTGCTTCAAGTAGTGTGTGCCCGTCTGTTGTGTGACT
CTGGTAACTAGAGATCCCTCAGACCCTTTTAGTCAGTGTGGAAAATCTCTAGCAGGGCCCGTTTCATGTG
AGCAAAAGGCCAGCAAAAGGCCAGGAACCGTAAAAAGGCCGCGTTGCTGGCGTTTTTCCATAGGCTCCGC
CCCCCTGACGAGCATCACAAAAATCGACGCTCAAGTCAGAGGTGGCGAAACCCGACAGGACTATAAAGAT
ACCAGGCGTTTCCCCCTGGAAGCTCCCTCGTGCGCTCTCCTGTTCCGACCCTGCCGCTTACCGGATACCT
GTCCGCCTTTCTCCCTTCGGGAAGCGTGGCGCTTTCTCATAGCTCACGCTGTAGGTATCTCAGTTCGGTG
TAGGTCGTTCGCTCCAAGCTGGGCTGTGTGCACGAACCCCCCGTTCAGCCCGACCGCTGCGCCTTATCCG
GTAACTATCGTCTTGAGTCCAACCCGGTAAGACACGACTTATCGCCACTGGCAGCAGCCACTGGTAACAG
GATTAGCAGAGCGAGGTATGTAGGCGGTGCTACAGAGTTCTTGAAGTGGTGGCCTAACTACGGCTACACT
AGAAGAACAGTATTTGGTATCTGCGCTCTGCTGAAGCCAGTTACCTTCGGAAAAAGAGTTGGTAGCTCTT
GATCCGGCAAACAAACCACCGCTGGTAGCGGTGGTTTTTTTGTTTGCAAGCAGCAGATTACGCGCAGAAA
AAAAGGATCTCAAGAAGATCCTTTGATCTTTTCTACGGGGTCTGACGCTCAGTGGAACGAAAACTCACGT
TAAGGGATTTTGGTCATGAGATTATCAAAAAGGATCTTCACCTAGATCCTTTTAAATTAAAAATGAAGTT
TTAAATCAATCTAAAGTATATATGAGTAAACTTGGTCTGACAGTTACCAATGCTTAATCAGTGAGGCACC
TATCTCAGCGATCTGTCTATTTCGTTCATCCATAGTTGCCTGACTCCCCGTCGTGTAGATAACTACGATA
CGGGAGGGCTTACCATCTGGCCCCAGTGCTGCAATGATACCGCGAGACCCACGCTCACCGGCTCCAGATT
TATCAGCAATAAACCAGCCAGCCGGAAGGGCCGAGCGCAGAAGTGGTCCTGCAACTTTATCCGCCTCCAT
CCAGTCTATTAATTGTTGCCGGGAAGCTAGAGTAAGTAGTTCGCCAGTTAATAGTTTGCGCAACGTTGTT
GCCATTGCTACAGGCATCGTGGTGTCACGCTCGTCGTTTGGTATGGCTTCATTCAGCTCCGGTTCCCAAC
GATCAAGGCGAGTTACATGATCCCCCATGTTGTGCAAAAAAGCGGTTAGCTCCTTCGGTCCTCCGATCGT
TGTCAGAAGTAAGTTGGCCGCAGTGTTATCACTCATGGTTATGGCAGCACTGCATAATTCTCTTACTGTC
ATGCCATCCGTAAGATGCTTTTCTGTGACTGGTGAGTACTCAACCAAGTCATTCTGAGAATAGTGTATGC
GGCGACCGAGTTGCTCTTGCCCGGCGTCAATACGGGATAATACCGCGCCACATAGCAGAACTTTAAAAGT
GCTCATCATTGGAAAACGTTCTTCGGGGCGAAAACTCTCAAGGATCTTACCGCTGTTGAGATCCAGTTCG
ATGTAACCCACTCGTGCACCCAACTGATCTTCAGCATCTTTTACTTTCACCAGCGTTTCTGGGTGAGCAA
AAACAGGAAGGCAAAATGCCGCAAAAAAGGGAATAAGGGCGACACGGAAATGTTGAATACTCATACTCTT
CCTTTTTCAATATTATTGAAGCATTTATCAGGGTTATTGTCTCATGAGCGGATACATATTTGAATGTATT
TAGAAAAATAAACAAATAGGGGTTCCGCGCACATTTCCCCGAAAAGTGCCACCTGACGTCGACGGATCGG
GAGATCTCCCGATCCCCTATGGTGCACTCTCAGTACAATCTGCTCTGATGCCGCATAGTTAAGCCAGTAT
CTGCTCCCTGCTTGTGTGTTGGAGGTCGCTGAGTAGTGCGCGAGCAAAATTTAAGCTACAACAAGGCAAG
GCTTGACCGACAATTGCATGAAG
Features (pLannotate 1.2.2; 21 found; start..end, strand, type, name):
     69..398     +  promoter       SV40 promoter: SV40 enhancer and early promoter
    410..789     +  enhancer       CMV enhancer: human cytomegalovirus immediate early enhancer
    790..989     +  promoter       CMV promoter: human cytomegalovirus (CMV) immediate early promoter
   1007..1187    +  LTR            5' LTR (truncated): truncated 5' long terminal repeat (LTR) from HIV-1
   1234..1359    +  misc_feature   HIV-1 Ψ: packaging signal of human immunodeficiency virus type 1
   1343..1681    +  CDS            HIV-1 gag (fragment): gag protein from human immunodeficiency virus 1; gag
   1856..2089    +  misc_feature   RRE: The Rev response element (RRE) of HIV-1 allows for Rev-dependent mRNA export from the nucleus to the cytoplasm.
   2210..2452    +  CDS            env (fragment): ENV_HV2ST - Experimental evidence at protein level: Swiss-Prot protein existence level 1. The gp120-gp41 heterodimer allows rapid transcytosis of the virus through CD4 negative cells such as simple epithelial monolayers of the intestinal, rectal and endocervical epithelial barriers. Both gp120 and gp41 specifically recognize glycosphingolipids galactosyl- ceramide (GalCer) or 3' sulfo-galactosyl-ceramide (GalS) present in the lipid rafts structures of epithelial cells. Binding to these alternative receptors allows the rapid transcytosis of the virus through the epithelial cells. This transcyto
   2465..2565    +  CDS            Rev (fragment): human immunodeficiency virus 1 (HIV-1) Rev protein; rev; enhances nuclear export of unspliced and incompletely spliced viral mRNAs
   2615..2732    +  misc_feature   cPPT/CTS: central polypurine tract and central termination sequence of HIV-1
   2776..3527    +  promoter       HSV TK promoter: herpes simplex virus thymidine kinase promoter
   3540..5039    +  CDS            gag (sequence partly withheld): GAG_HV1N5 - Experimental evidence at protein level: Swiss-Prot protein existence level 1. [p6-gag]: Plays a role in budding of the assembled particle by interacting with the host class E VPS proteins TSG101 and PDCD6IP/AIP1. From Human immunodeficiency virus type 1 group M subtype B (isolate NY5) (HIV-1).
   5058..5774    +  CDS            EGFP: EGFP is a basic (constitutively fluorescent) green fluorescent protein published in 1996, derived from Aequorea victoria. It is reported to be a rapidly-maturing weak dimer with moderate acid sensitivity.
   6287..6673    +  CDS            bsd: BSD_ASPTE - Experimental evidence at protein level: Swiss-Prot protein existence level 1. Catalyzes the deamination of the cytosine moiety of the antibiotics blasticidin S, cytomycin and acetylblasticidin S. From Aspergillus terreus.
   6686..7274    +  misc_feature   WPRE: woodchuck hepatitis virus posttranscriptional regulatory element
   7285..7785    +  CDS            nef (fragment): NEF_HV1LA - Experimental evidence at protein level: Swiss-Prot protein existence level 1. Extracellular Nef protein targets CD4(+) T-lymphocytes for apoptosis by interacting with CXCR4 surface receptors. From Human immunodeficiency virus type 1 group M subtype B (isolate Lai) (HIV-1).
   7792..7972    +  LTR            5' LTR (truncated): truncated 5' long terminal repeat (LTR) from HIV-1
   8043..8631    -  rep_origin     ori: high-copy-number ColE1/pMB1/pBR322/pUC origin of replication
   8802..9662    -  CDS            AmpR: β-lactamase; bla; confers resistance to ampicillin, carbenicillin, and related antibiotics
   9663..9767    -  promoter       AmpR promoter: bla
   9826..9878    -  misc_feature   bom (fragment): basis of mobility region from pBR322
