[The description below was written by a language model from this plasmid's Addgene catalogue record and pLannotate feature annotations shown in this document.]
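Description:
ptcALPS gag-gfp Blasti is an HIV-1-based lentiviral transfer vector built on the pscALPS Blasti backbone, designed to deliver a gag-GFP fusion reporter into mammalian cells as an integrated provirus. It is propagated in E. coli through a high-copy ColE1/pUC-type origin with ampicillin selection (AmpR under its own bla promoter). The record specifies a recombination-reducing bacterial strain, as is common for plasmids carrying repeated LTR sequences.

In producer cells, genomic RNA is transcribed from a CMV enhancer/promoter placed upstream of a truncated HIV-1 5' LTR; an SV40 enhancer/early promoter is also annotated just upstream of this. The vector genome carries the usual cis-acting elements: the Ψ packaging signal extending into a gag fragment, the Rev response element for Rev-dependent nuclear export, residual env and rev fragments, and the cPPT/CTS that aids nuclear import. The internal expression cassette uses the herpes simplex virus thymidine kinase (TK) promoter to drive a full-length HIV-1 gag open reading frame followed closely by EGFP, consistent with the stated gag-gfp fusion. Downstream lies the blasticidin S deaminase gene (bsd) for selecting transduced cells. No element driving bsd is annotated in the roughly 500-nucleotide gap after EGFP, so how it is expressed is not stated in the record. A WPRE enhances transcript stability and expression, and is followed by a nef fragment and a second truncated LTR annotation serving as the 3' LTR.

The associated publication concerns transcriptional repression of proviruses by the HUSH complex and its counteraction by Vpx and Vpr, which suggests use as an integrated fluorescent reporter of provirus expression.
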