Addgene plasmid #115806: ptcALPS gag-gfp Blasti
Purpose: Express gag-gfp fusion driven by TK promoter
Depositing lab: Jeremy Luban. Depositing organization: University of Massachusetts, Worcester. Publication: Primate immunodeficiency virus proteins Vpx and Vpr counteract transcriptional repression of proviruses by the HUSH complex. Yurkovetskiy L, Guney MH, Kim K, Goh SL, McCauley S, Dauphin A, Diehl WE, Luban J. Nat Microbiol. 2018 Dec;3(12):1354-1361. doi: 10.1038/s41564-018-0256-x. Epub 2018 Oct 8. PubMed 30297740.
Backbone
  Vector backbone: pscALPS Blasti
  Vector type: Lentiviral
  Selectable markers: Blasticidin
Growth in bacteria
  Bacterial resistance: Ampicillin, 100 μg/mL
  Growth temperature: 30°C
  Growth strain: NEB Stable
  Copy number: High Copy
Gene/Insert
  Gene/Insert name: gag-gfp
  Promoter: TK
  Cloning method: Restriction Enzyme; 5′ cloning site XbaI (unknown if destroyed); 3′ cloning site EcoRI (unknown if destroyed)
  Sequencing primers: 5′ NA
Terms and licenses: Academic/Nonprofit Terms; Industry Terms: Not Available to Industry
Depositor comments: Blasti Insert . Please visit https://www.biorxiv.org/content/early/2018/04/03/293001 for bioRxiv preprint.
How to cite: ptcALPS gag-gfp Blasti was a gift from Jeremy Luban (Addgene plasmid # 115806 ; http://n2t.net/addgene:115806 ; RRID:Addgene_115806)
