>Addgene plasmid #115806 | ptcALPS gag-gfp Blasti | depositor partial sequence | sequence record 218754 | gag-gfp
TCTAGAGCCGCCATGGCGGCAAGGGCAAGCGTGCTGAGCGGGGGGGAGCTGGACAAATGGGAGAAAATCC
GGCTGAGACCTGGAGGCAAGAAACAGTATAAACTGAAGCACATCGTGTGGGCTAGCAGAGAACTGGAGAG
GTTCGCAGTCAACCCCGGCCTGCTGGAAACATCCGAGGGATGCCGACAGATTCTGGGGCAGCTGCAGCCT
TCCCTGCAGACTGGATCCGAGGAACTGCGCAGTCTGTACAACACAGTGGCCACCCTGTATTGCGTGCATC
AGCGGATTGACGTGAAAGATACCAAGGAGGCTCTGGACAAAATCGAGGAAGAGCAGAATAAGTCCAAGAA
AAAGGCACAGCAGGCGGCCGCAGATACAGGGAACAATAGCCAGGTGTCCCAGAACTAC
[693 nt withheld, positions 409-1101]
GCTGAGGCAATGAGCCAGGTCACCAATCCAGCCACAATCATGATTCAGAAGGGCAACTTCCGGAACCAGC
GCAAAACCGTGAAGTGCTTTAACTGTGGCAAAGAGGGGCATATCGCAAAGAATTGCAGGGCCCCTCGGAA
AAAGGGATGCTGGAAATGTGGAAAGGAAGGCCACCAGATGAAGGACTGTACTGAGAGACAGGCTAACTTC
CTGGGCAAAATTTGGCCCTCCCATAAGGGGAGACCCGGGAATTTTCTGCAGAGCCGGCCTGAGCCAACCG
CACCACCCGAAGAGAGTTTCAGGTTTGGCGAAGAGACTACCACACCATCACAGAAACAGGAACCCATCGA
CAAGGAGCTGTATCCTCTGGCAAGTCTGCGAAGCCTGTTTGGAAGCGACCCCTCATCTCAGGGCGGAAGC
GGCGGATCCATGGTCTCAAAGGGGGAAGAGCTGTTTACTGGGGTCGTGCCTATTCTGGTCGAACTGGACG
GGGATGTCAACGGCCACAAGTTTAGTGTGAGCGGAGAGGGAGAAGGCGACGCCACTTACGGAAAGCTGAC
CCTGAAATTCATTTGCACCACAGGCAAGCTGCCAGTGCCCTGGCCTACCCTGGTCACTACCCTGACATAC
GGCGTCCAGTGTTTTAGTAGGTATCCTGACCACATGAAGCAGCATGATTTCTTTAAATCAGCTATGCCAG
AGGGATACGTGCAGGAACGCACCATTTTCTTTAAGGACGATGGCAACTACAAGACTCGAGCAGAGGTGAA
GTTCGAAGGGGACACCCTGGTCAACCGGATCGAGCTGAAGGGAATCGACTTTAAAGAAGATGGAAACATC
CTGGGCCACAAGCTGGAGTACAACTATAATTCTCATAACGTGTACATCATGGCCGATAAGCAGAAAAACG
GGATTAAGGTCAATTTCAAAATCAGACACAACATCGAAGACGGCAGCGTGCAGCTGGCTGATCATTACCA
GCAGAACACACCAATTGGCGACGGGCCAGTGCTGCTGCCAGATAATCACTATCTGAGCACTCAGTCCGCC
CTGTCTAAGGACCCTAACGAGAAACGCGATCATATGGTGCTGCTGGAGTTCGTCACAGCCGCTGGGATCA
CTCTGGGAATGGACGAGCTGTATAAATGAGAATTC
